Addgene plasmid #30185: pET MBP-FlAsH LIC cloning vector (MBP-FlAsH)
Purpose: (Empty Backbone)
Depositing lab: Scott Gradia. Depositing organization: University of California, Berkeley.
Backbone
  Vector backbone: pET
  Backbone size (bp): 6568
  Vector type: Bacterial Expression
  Promoter: T7-lacO (lactose/IPTG inducible)
  Tag / fusion protein: AviTag (biotin) (N terminal on backbone); 6xHis (N terminal on backbone); MBP (N terminal on backbone); TEV cleavage site (N terminal on backbone); FlAsH (C terminal on backbone)
Growth in bacteria
  Bacterial resistance: Kanamycin, 50 μg/mL
  Growth temperature: 37°C
  Growth strain: DH5alpha
  Copy number: Low Copy
Gene/Insert
  Gene/Insert name: None
  Tag / fusion protein: FlAsH (C terminal on backbone); Biotin-H6-MBP-TEV recognition (N terminal on backbone)
  Cloning method: Restriction Enzyme; 5′ cloning site LIC site vGFP (destroyed during cloning); 3′ cloning site LIC site vGFP (destroyed during cloning)
  Sequencing primers: 5′ MBP forward (5'ggtcgtcagactgtcgatgaagcc); 3′ T7 reverse
Terms and licenses: Academic/Nonprofit Terms; Industry Terms: Not Available to Industry
Depositor comments: This plasmid is an empty vector. Your gene can be inserted with a LIC cloning protocol. This vector adds a short FlAsH tag to the C-terminus of your protein. When your protein is mixed with a biarsenical reagent (see Invitrogen's website), fluorescence will develop. This technique may be useful when a larger fusion interferes with the function of your protein. Additionally, the vector adds an MBP fusion to the N-terminus of your protein, which may help expression and solubility. To clone into this vector, add LIC tags to the 5' end of your PCR primers. Forward - 5' TACTTCCAATCCAATGCA3' Reverse - 5' CTCCCACTACCAATGCC 3' Do NOT include a stop codon with your reverse primer. Linearize the plasmid with SspI, then gel purify. When digesting the DNA with T4 polymerase, use dCTP for the insert and dGTP for your linearized vector. More information on this vector can be found through http://qb3.berkeley.edu/qb3/macrolab/
How to cite: pET MBP-FlAsH LIC cloning vector (MBP-FlAsH) was a gift from Scott Gradia (Addgene plasmid # 30185 ; http://n2t.net/addgene:30185 ; RRID:Addgene_30185)
