[The description below was written by a language model from this plasmid's Addgene catalogue record and pLannotate feature annotations shown in this document.]
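Description:
pET MBP-FlAsH LIC cloning vector is an empty 6,568 bp pET-family backbone for inducible protein expression in E. coli, designed to accept an open reading frame by ligation-independent cloning (LIC). It is propagated through a ColE1/pBR322-type origin accompanied by the bom region and the rop gene, consistent with its listing as low copy, and is selected with kanamycin through an aph(3')-Ia resistance gene. An f1 origin is also present, along with remnant tetracycline-resistance fragments inherited from the parental backbone.

The expression cassette is driven by a T7 promoter with an adjacent lac operator and the T7 gene 10 ribosome binding site, and ends at the T7 terminator. A lacI gene on the plasmid supplies repressor, so transcription is held off until lactose or IPTG is added in a host that provides T7 RNA polymerase. Upstream of the cloning site the vector encodes a biotin acceptor (AviTag, listed in the catalogue but not annotated in the feature table), a 6xHis tag, cytosolic maltose binding protein lacking its signal sequence, and a TEV protease recognition site, so the N-terminal fusion can aid expression, solubility and affinity purification and then be cleaved off. Downstream lies a tetracysteine (FlAsH) tag, which is fused to the C-terminus of the insert provided the insert carries no stop codon. This short peptide becomes fluorescent on binding a biarsenical reagent, offering a labelling option when a larger fluorescent protein fusion would disturb function. The table also annotates short His-tag and SET1 fragments after the tetracysteine tag; the record does not say whether these are translated. The LIC site is destroyed on insertion.
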