Features (pLannotate 1.2.2; 22 found; start..end, strand, type, name):
     12..440     +  rep_origin     f1 ori (sequence partly withheld): f1 bacteriophage origin of replication; arrow indicates direction of (+) strand synthesis
    494..551     +  promoter       AmpR promoter (fragment): bla
    560..1375    -  CDS            KanR: aminoglycoside phosphotransferase; aph(3')-Ia; confers resistance to kanamycin in bacteria or G418 (Geneticin®) in eukaryotes
   1497..2085    +  rep_origin     ori: high-copy-number ColE1/pMB1/pBR322/pUC origin of replication
   2271..2413    -  misc_feature   bom: basis of mobility region from pBR322
   2515..2706    -  CDS            rop: Rop protein, which maintains plasmids at low copy number; rop
   2723..3103    +  CDS            YPB1_ECOLX: Protein predicted: Swiss-Prot protein existence level 4. From Escherichia coli.
   3175..3466    -  CDS            TcR (fragment): tetracycline efflux protein; tet; confers resistance to tetracycline
   3481..3502    -  protein_bind   CAP binding site: CAP binding activates transcription in the presence of cAMP. E. coli catabolite activator protein
   3515..4597    -  CDS            lacI: lac repressor; lacI; The lac repressor binds to the lac operator to inhibit transcription in E. coli. This inhibition can be relieved by adding lactose or isopropyl-β-D-thiogalactopyranoside (IPTG).
   4598..4675    -  promoter       lacI promoter: lacI
   4683..4962    -  CDS            TcR (fragment): tetracycline efflux protein; tet; confers resistance to tetracycline
   4984..5002    +  promoter       T7 promoter: promoter for bacteriophage T7 RNA polymerase
   5003..5027    +  protein_bind   lac operator: The lac repressor binds to the lac operator to inhibit transcription in E. coli. This inhibition can be relieved by adding lactose or isopropyl-β-D-thiogalactopyranoside (IPTG). lac repressor encoded by lacI
   5042..5064    +  RBS            RBS: efficient ribosome binding site from bacteriophage T7 gene 10 (Olins and Rangwala, 1989)
   5146..5162    +  CDS            6xHis (fragment): 6xHis affinity tag
   5173..6273    +  CDS            MBP: maltose binding protein from E. coli; malE (mutated); This version of the gene does not encode a signal sequence, so MBP will remain in the cytosol.
   6328..6344    +  CDS            TEV site (fragment): tobacco etch virus (TEV) protease recognition and cleavage site
   6367..6384    +  CDS            tetracysteine tag: tetracysteine peptide that binds biarsenical labeling reagents
   6412..6429    +  CDS            9xHis (fragment): 9xHis affinity tag
   6439..6488    +  CDS            SET1 (fragment): solubility-enhancement tag derived from T7 phage gene 10B
   6496..6543    +  terminator     T7 terminator: transcription terminator for bacteriophage T7 RNA polymerase
>Addgene plasmid #30185 | pET MBP-FlAsH LIC cloning vector (MBP-FlAsH) | depositor full sequence | sequence record 13873 | Author sequence
TGGCGAATGGG
[124 nt withheld, positions 12-135]
C
[91 nt withheld, positions 137-227]
A
[49 nt withheld, positions 229-277]
CCTTTGACGTTGGAGTCCACGTTCTTT
[37 nt withheld, positions 305-341]
ACCCTATCTCGGTCTATTCTTTTGATTTATAAGGGATTTTGCCGATTTCGGCCTATTGGTTAAAAAATGA
GCTGATTTAACAAAAATTTAACGCGAATTTTAACAAACTAGTAACGTTTACAATTTCAGGTGGCACTTTT
CGGGGAAATGTGCGCGGAACCCCTATTTGTTTATTTTTCTAAATACATTCAAATATGTATCCGCTCATGA
ATTAATTCTTAGAAAAACTCATCGAGCATCAAATGAAACTGCAATTTATTCATATCAGGATTATCAATAC
CATATTTTTGAAAAAGCCGTTTCTGTAATGAAGGAGAAAACTCACCGAGGCAGTTCCATAGGATGGCAAG
ATCCTGGTATCGGTCTGCGATTCCGACTCGTCCAACATCAATACAACCTATTAATTTCCCCTCGTCAAAA
ATAAGGTTATCAAGTGAGAAATCACCATGAGTGACGACTGAATCCGGTGAGAATGGCAAAAGTTTATGCA
TTTCTTTCCAGACTTGTTCAACAGGCCAGCCATTACGCTCGTCATCAAAATCACTCGCATCAACCAAACC
GTTATTCATTCGTGATTGCGCCTGAGCGAGACGAAATACGCGATCGCTGTTAAAAGGACAATTACAAACA
GGAATCGAATGCAACCGGCGCAGGAACACTGCCAGCGCATCAACAATGTTTTCACCTGAATCAGGATATT
CTTCTAATACCTGGAATGCTGTTTTCCCGGGGATCGCAGTGGTGAGTAACCATGCATCATCAGGAGTACG
GATAAAATGCTTGATGGTCGGAAGAGGCATAAATTCCGTCAGCCAGTTTAGTCTGACCATCTCATCTGTA
ACATCATTGGCAACGCTACCTTTGCCATGTTTCAGAAACAACTCTGGCGCATCGGGCTTCCCATACAATC
GATAGATTGTCGCACCTGATTGCCCGACATTATCGCGAGCCCATTTATACCCATATAAATCAGCATCCAT
GTTGGAATTTAATCGCGGCCTAGAGCAAGACGTTTCCCGTTGAATATGGCTCATAACACCCCTTGTATTA
CTGTTTATGTAAGCAGACAGTTTTATTGTTCATGACCAAAATCCCTTAACGTGAGTTTTCGTTCCACTGA
GCGTCAGACCCCGTAGAAAAGATCAAAGGATCTTCTTGAGATCCTTTTTTTCTGCGCGTAATCTGCTGCT
TGCAAACAAAAAAACCACCGCTACCAGCGGTGGTTTGTTTGCCGGATCAAGAGCTACCAACTCTTTTTCC
GAAGGTAACTGGCTTCAGCAGAGCGCAGATACCAAATACTGTCCTTCTAGTGTAGCCGTAGTTAGGCCAC
CACTTCAAGAACTCTGTAGCACCGCCTACATACCTCGCTCTGCTAATCCTGTTACCAGTGGCTGCTGCCA
GTGGCGATAAGTCGTGTCTTACCGGGTTGGACTCAAGACGATAGTTACCGGATAAGGCGCAGCGGTCGGG
CTGAACGGGGGGTTCGTGCACACAGCCCAGCTTGGAGCGAACGACCTACACCGAACTGAGATACCTACAG
CGTGAGCTATGAGAAAGCGCCACGCTTCCCGAAGGGAGAAAGGCGGACAGGTATCCGGTAAGCGGCAGGG
TCGGAACAGGAGAGCGCACGAGGGAGCTTCCAGGGGGAAACGCCTGGTATCTTTATAGTCCTGTCGGGTT
TCGCCACCTCTGACTTGAGCGTCGATTTTTGTGATGCTCGTCAGGGGGGCGGAGCCTATGGAAAAACGCC
AGCAACGCGGCCTTTTTACGGTTCCTGGCCTTTTGCTGGCCTTTTGCTCACATGTTCTTTCCTGCGTTAT
CCCCTGATTCTGTGGATAACCGTATTACCGCCTTTGAGTGAGCTGATACCGCTCGCCGCAGCCGAACGAC
CGAGCGCAGCGAGTCAGTGAGCGAGGAAGCGGAAGAGCGCCTGATGCGGTATTTTCTCCTTACGCATCTG
TGCGGTATTTCACACCGCATATATGGTGCACTCTCAGTACAATCTGCTCTGATGCCGCATAGTTAAGCCA
GTATACACTCCGCTATCGCTACGTGACTGGGTCATGGCTGCGCCCCGACACCCGCCAACACCCGCTGACG
CGCCCTGACGGGCTTGTCTGCTCCCGGCATCCGCTTACAGACAAGCTGTGACCGTCTCCGGGAGCTGCAT
GTGTCAGAGGTTTTCACCGTCATCACCGAAACGCGCGAGGCAGCTGCGGTAAAGCTCATCAGCGTGGTCG
TGAAGCGATTCACAGATGTCTGCCTGTTCATCCGCGTCCAGCTCGTTGAGTTTCTCCAGAAGCGTTAATG
TCTGGCTTCTGATAAAGCGGGCCATGTTAAGGGCGGTTTTTTCCTGTTTGGTCACTGATGCCTCCGTGTA
AGGGGGATTTCTGTTCATGGGGGTAATGATACCGATGAAACGAGAGAGGATGCTCACGATACGGGTTACT
GATGATGAACATGCCCGGTTACTGGAACGTTGTGAGGGTAAACAACTGGCGGTATGGATGCGGCGGGACC
AGAGAAAAATCACTCAGGGTCAATGCCAGCGCTTCGTTAATACAGATGTAGGTGTTCCACAGGGTAGCCA
GCAGCATCCTGCGATGCAGATCCGGAACATAATGGTGCAGGGCGCTGACTTCCGCGTTTCCAGACTTTAC
GAAACACGGAAACCGAAGACCATTCATGTTGTTGCTCAGGTCGCAGACGTTTTGCAGCAGCAGTCGCTTC
ACGTTCGCTCGCGTATCGGTGATTCATTCTGCTAACCAGTAAGGCAACCCCGCCAGCCTAGCCGGGTCCT
CAACGACAGGAGCACGATCATGCGCACCCGTGGGGCCGCCATGCCGGCGATAATGGCCTGCTTCTCGCCG
AAACGTTTGGTGGCGGGACCAGTGACGAAGGCTTGAGCGAGGGCGTGCAAGATTCCGAATACCGCAAGCG
ACAGGCCGATCATCGTCGCGCTCCAGCGAAAGCGGTCCTCGCCGAAAATGACCCAGAGCGCTGCCGGCAC
CTGTCCTACGAGTTGCATGATAAAGAAGACAGTCATAAGTGCGGCGACGATAGTCATGCCCCGCGCCCAC
CGGAAGGAGCTGACTGGGTTGAAGGCTCTCAAGGGCATCGGTCGAGATCCCGGTGCCTAATGAGTGAGCT
AACTTACATTAATTGCGTTGCGCTCACTGCCCGCTTTCCAGTCGGGAAACCTGTCGTGCCAGCTGCATTA
ATGAATCGGCCAACGCGCGGGGAGAGGCGGTTTGCGTATTGGGCGCCAGGGTGGTTTTTCTTTTCACCAG
TGAGACGGGCAACAGCTGATTGCCCTTCACCGCCTGGCCCTGAGAGAGTTGCAGCAAGCGGTCCACGCTG
GTTTGCCCCAGCAGGCGAAAATCCTGTTTGATGGTGGTTAACGGCGGGATATAACATGAGCTGTCTTCGG
TATCGTCGTATCCCACTACCGAGATATCCGCACCAACGCGCAGCCCGGACTCGGTAATGGCGCGCATTGC
GCCCAGCGCCATCTGATCGTTGGCAACCAGCATCGCAGTGGGAACGATGCCCTCATTCAGCATTTGCATG
GTTTGTTGAAAACCGGACATGGCACTCCAGTCGCCTTCCCGTTCCGCTATCGGCTGAATTTGATTGCGAG
TGAGATATTTATGCCAGCCAGCCAGACGCAGACGCGCCGAGACAGAACTTAATGGGCCCGCTAACAGCGC
GATTTGCTGGTGACCCAATGCGACCAGATGCTCCACGCCCAGTCGCGTACCGTCTTCATGGGAGAAAATA
ATACTGTTGATGGGTGTCTGGTCAGAGACATCAAGAAATAACGCCGGAACATTAGTGCAGGCAGCTTCCA
CAGCAATGGCATCCTGGTCATCCAGCGGATAGTTAATGATCAGCCCACTGACGCGTTGCGCGAGAAGATT
GTGCACCGCCGCTTTACAGGCTTCGACGCCGCTTCGTTCTACCATCGACACCACCACGCTGGCACCCAGT
TGATCGGCGCGAGATTTAATCGCCGCGACAATTTGCGACGGCGCGTGCAGGGCCAGACTGGAGGTGGCAA
CGCCAATCAGCAACGACTGTTTGCCCGCCAGTTGTTGTGCCACGCGGTTGGGAATGTAATTCAGCTCCGC
CATCGCCGCTTCCACTTTTTCCCGCGTTTTCGCAGAAACGTGGCTGGCCTGGTTCACCACGCGGGAAACG
GTCTGATAAGAGACACCGGCATACTCTGCGACATCGTATAACGTTACTGGTTTCACATTCACCACCCTGA
ATTGACTCTCTTCCGGGCGCTATCATGCCATACCGCGAAAGGTTTTGCGCCATTCGATGGTGTCCGGGAT
CTCGACGCTCTCCCTTATGCGACTCCTGCATTAGGAAGCAGCCCAGTAGTAGGTTGAGGCCGTTGAGCAC
CGCCGCCGCAAGGAATGGTGCATGCAAGGAGATGGCGCCCAACAGTCCCCCGGCCACGGGGCCTGCCACC
ATACCCACGCCGAAACAAGCGCTCATGAGCCCGAAGTGGCGAGCCCGATCTTCCCCATCGGTGATGTCGG
CGATATAGGCGCCAGCAACCGCACCTGTGGCGCCGGTGATGCCGGCCACGATGCGTCCGGCGTAGAGGAT
CGAGATCTCGATCCCGCGAAATTAATACGACTCACTATAGGGGAATTGTGAGCGGATAACAATTCCCCTC
TAGAAATAATTTTGTTTAACTTTAAGAAGGAGATATAGCATGGGTTCTTCTGGAGGCCTGAACGATATTT
TTGAAGCGCAGAAAATTGAATGGCATGAATCCATGGGTTCTTCTCACCATCACCATCACCACGGTTCTTC
TATGAAAATCGAAGAAGGTAAACTGGTAATCTGGATTAACGGCGATAAAGGCTATAACGGTCTCGCTGAA
GTCGGTAAGAAATTCGAGAAAGATACCGGAATTAAAGTCACCGTTGAGCATCCGGATAAACTGGAAGAGA
AATTCCCACAGGTTGCGGCAACTGGCGATGGCCCTGACATTATCTTCTGGGCACACGACCGCTTTGGTGG
CTACGCTCAATCTGGCCTGTTGGCTGAAATCACCCCGGACAAAGCGTTCCAGGACAAGCTGTATCCGTTT
ACCTGGGATGCCGTACGTTACAACGGCAAGCTGATTGCTTACCCGATCGCTGTTGAAGCGTTATCGCTGA
TTTATAACAAAGATCTGCTGCCGAACCCGCCAAAAACCTGGGAAGAGATCCCGGCGCTGGATAAAGAACT
GAAAGCGAAAGGTAAGAGCGCGCTGATGTTCAACCTGCAAGAACCGTACTTCACCTGGCCGCTGATTGCT
GCTGACGGGGGTTATGCGTTCAAGTATGAAAACGGCAAGTACGACATTAAAGACGTGGGCGTGGATAACG
CTGGCGCGAAAGCGGGTCTGACCTTCCTGGTTGACCTGATTAAAAACAAACACATGAATGCAGACACCGA
TTACTCCATCGCAGAAGCTGCCTTTAATAAAGGCGAAACAGCGATGACCATCAACGGCCCGTGGGCATGG
TCCAACATCGACACCAGCAAAGTGAATTATGGTGTAACGGTACTGCCGACCTTCAAGGGTCAACCATCCA
AACCGTTCGTTGGCGTGCTGAGCGCAGGTATTAACGCCGCCAGTCCGAACAAAGAGCTGGCAAAAGAGTT
CCTCGAAAACTATCTGCTGACTGATGAAGGTCTGGAAGCGGTTAATAAAGACAAACCGCTGGGTGCCGTA
GCGCTGAAGTCTTACGAGGAAGAGTTGGCGAAAGATCCACGTATTGCCGCCACTATGGAAAACGCCCAGA
AAGGTGAAATCATGCCGAACATCCCGCAGATGTCCGCTTTCTGGTATGCCGTGCGTACTGCGGTGATCAA
CGCCGCCAGCGGTCGTCAGACTGTCGATGAAGCCCTGAAAGACGCGCAGACTAATTCGAGCTCGAACAAC
AACAACAATAACAATAACAACAACCTCGGGATCGAGGAAAACCTGTACTTCCAATCCAATATTGGTAGTG
GGAGCTGTTGTCCTGGCTGTTGCGGTGGCTAGTAAGCGGCCGCACTCGAGCACCACCACCACCACCACTG
AGATCCGGCTGCTAACAAAGCCCGAAAGGAAGCTGAGTTGGCTGCTGCCACCGCTGAGCAATAACTAGCA
TAACCCCTTGGGGCCTCTAAACGGGTCTTGAGGGGTTTTTTGCTGAAAGGAGGAACTATATCCGGAT
