>Addgene plasmid #30185 | pET MBP-FlAsH LIC cloning vector (MBP-FlAsH) | addgene partial sequence | sequence record 35256 | 30185 with pBRrevBam
CCGGCCACGATGCGTCCGGCGTAGAGGATCGAGATCTCGATCCCGCGAAATTAATACGACTCACTATAGG
GGAATTGTGAGCGGATAACAATTCCCCTCTAGAAATAATTTTGTTTAACTTTAAGAAGGAGATATAGCAT
GGGTTCTTCTGGAGGCCTGAACGATATTTTTGAAGCGCAGAAAATTGAATGGCATGAATCCATGGGTTCT
TCTCACCATCACCATCACCACGGTTCTTCTATGAAAATCGAAGAAGGTAAACTGGTAATCTGGATTAACG
GCGATAAAGGCTATAACGGTCTCGCTGAAGTCGGTAAGAAATTCGAGAAAGATACCGGAATTAAAGTCAC
CGTTGAGCATCCGGATAAACTGGAAGAGAAATTCCCACAGGTTGCGGCAACTGGCGATGGCCCTGACATT
ATCTTCTGGGCACACGACCGCTTTGGTGGCTACGCTCAATCTGGCCTGTTGGCTGAAATCACCCCGGACA
AAGCGTTCCAGGACAAGCTGTATCCGTTTACCTGGGATGCCGTACGTTACAACGGCAAGCTGATTGCTTA
CCCGATCGCTGTTGAAGCGTTATCGCTGATTTATAACAAAGATCTGCTGCCGAACCCGCCAAAAACCTGG
GAAGAGATCCCGGCGCTGGATAAAGAACTGAAAGCGAAAGGTAAGAGCGCGCTGATGTTCAACCTGCAAG
AACCGTACTTCACCTGGCCGCTGATTGCTGCTGACGGGGGTTATGCGTTCAAGTATGAAAACGGCAAGTA
CGACATTAAAGACGTGGGCGTGGATAACGCTGGCGCGAAAGCGGGTCTGACCTTCCTGGTTGACCTGATT
AAA
