>Addgene plasmid #30185 | pET MBP-FlAsH LIC cloning vector (MBP-FlAsH) | addgene partial sequence | sequence record 36496 | T7-term
TTCGGGCTTTGTTAGCAGCCGGATCTCAGTGGTGGTGGTGGTGGTGCTCGAGTGCGGCCGCTTACTAGCC
ACCGCAACAGCCAGGACAACAGCTCCCACTACCAATATTGGATTGGAAGTACAGGTTTTCCTCGATCCCG
AGGTTGTTGTTATTGTTATTGTTGTTGTTGTTCGAGCTCGAATTAGTCTGCGCGTCTTTCAGGGCTTCAT
CGACAGTCTGACGACCGCTGGCGGCGTTGATCACCGCAGTACGCACGGCATACCAGAAAGCGGACATCTG
CGGGATGTTCGGCATGATTTCACCTTTCTGGGCGTTTTCCATAGTGGCGGCAATACGTGGATCTTTCGCC
AACTCTTCCTCGTAAGACTTCAGCGCTACGGCACCCAGCGGTTTGTCTTTATTAACCGCTTCCAGACCTT
CATCAGTCAGCAGATAGTTTTCGAGGAACTCTTTTGCCAGCTCTTTGTTCGGACTGGCGGCGTTAATACC
TGCGCTCAGCACGCCAACGAACGGTTTGGATGGTTGACCCTTGAAGGTCGGCAGTACCGTTACACCATAA
TTCACTTTGCTGGTGTCGATGTTGGACCATGCCCACGGGCCGTTGATGGTCATCGCTGTTTCGCCTTTAT
TAAAGGCAGCTTCTGCGATGGAGTAATCGGTGTCTGCATTCATGTGTTTGTTTTTAATCAGGTCAACCAG
GAAGGTCAGACCCGCTTTCGCGCCAGCGTTATCCACGCCCACGTCTTTAATGTCGTACTTGCCGTTTTCA
TACTTGAACGCATAACCCCCGTCAGCAGCAATCAGCGGCCAGGTGAAGTACGGTTCTTGCAGGTTGAACA
TCAGCGCGCTCTTACCTTTCGCTTTCAGTTCTTTATCCAGCGCCGGGATCTCTTCCCAGGTTTTTGGCGG
GTTCGGCAGCAGATCTTTGTTATAAATCAGCGATAACGCTTCAACAGCGATCGGGTAAGCAATCAGCTTG
CCGT
